Addgene plasmid #199134: RB806
Purpose: This plasmid contains a barcoding cassette which gets integrated at Neut5 locus in Candida albicans genome
Depositing lab: Richard Bennett. Depositing organization: Brown University. Publication: Aneuploidy and gene dosage regulate filamentation and host colonization by Candida albicans. Kakade P, Sircaik S, Maufrais C, Ene IV, Bennett RJ. Proc Natl Acad Sci U S A. 2023 Mar 14;120(11):e2218163120. doi: 10.1073/pnas.2218163120. Epub 2023 Mar 9. PubMed 36893271.
Backbone
  Vector backbone: pRS314
  Backbone manufacturer: ATCC
  Backbone size w/o insert (bp): 6599
  Vector type: Yeast Expression
  Selectable markers: Nourseothricin
Growth in bacteria
  Bacterial resistance: Ampicillin, 100 μg/mL
  Growth temperature: 37°C
  Growth strain: DH5alpha
  Copy number: High Copy
Gene/Insert
  Gene/Insert name: 100 bp barcoding cassette
  Species: Synthetic
  Insert size (bp): 100
  Cloning method: Restriction Enzyme; 5′ cloning site SpeI (unknown if destroyed); 3′ cloning site ClaI (unknown if destroyed)
  Sequencing primers: 5′ GTGCCGTAAAGCACTAAATCGG; 3′ GTTACCTCACTCATTAGGCACCCC
Terms and licenses: Academic/Nonprofit Terms; Industry Terms: Not Available to Industry
Depositor comments: After restriction digestion with NgoMIV, this plasmid can be used to transform Candida strains which would barcode it with unique DNA barcodes
How to cite: RB806 was a gift from Richard Bennett (Addgene plasmid # 199134 ; http://n2t.net/addgene:199134 ; RRID:Addgene_199134)
