[The description below was written by a language model from this plasmid's Addgene catalogue record and pLannotate feature annotations shown in this document.]
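Description:
RB806 is a pRS314-derived yeast shuttle plasmid built to deliver a DNA barcode into the Candida albicans genome at the Neut5 locus. The backbone supplies the usual pRS314 parts. These are a high-copy ColE1/pUC-type origin and an ampicillin resistance gene (β-lactamase) for propagation and selection in E. coli, an S. cerevisiae TRP1 auxotrophic marker with its own promoter, a CEN6/ARS element for low-copy centromeric maintenance in budding yeast, and remnants of the f1/M13 phage origin. The pBluescript-style lacZα/polylinker region is also present, flanked by T7 and T3 promoters.

The payload has two parts. One is a nourseothricin resistance cassette, in which a streptothricin acetyltransferase coding sequence is flanked by the Ashbya gossypii TEF promoter and TEF terminator. It provides the dominant drug selection used for Candida transformants. The other is a 100 bp synthetic barcoding cassette cloned between SpeI and ClaI sites. The automated feature table does not annotate the barcode or any Neut5 homology sequences. They presumably lie in the unannotated stretches around the fragmented polylinker, but the record does not give their positions.

According to the depositor's notes, the plasmid is linearised with NgoMIV before it is used to transform Candida strains, so that the cassette integrates at Neut5 and marks the strain with a unique DNA barcode. Such barcodes typically allow individual strains to be told apart and tracked in mixed populations. The associated study concerns aneuploidy, gene dosage, filamentation and host colonisation in C. albicans.
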