Features (pLannotate 1.2.2; 23 found; start..end, strand, type, name):
    137..186     +  misc_feature   bom (fragment): basis of mobility region from pBR322
    324..471     +  promoter       TRP1 promoter: S. cerevisiae TRP1
    472..1146    +  CDS            TRP1: phosphoribosylanthranilate isomerase, required for tryptophan biosynthesis; S. cerevisiae TRP1; yeast auxotrophic marker
   1197..1248    +  misc_feature   bom (fragment): basis of mobility region from pBR322
   1249..1576    -  rep_origin     M13 ori (fragment) (sequence partly withheld): M13 bacteriophage origin of replication; arrow indicates direction of (+) strand synthesis
   1890..2019    -  rep_origin     f1 ori (fragment) (sequence partly withheld): f1 bacteriophage origin of replication; arrow indicates direction of (+) strand synthesis
   2023..2180    -  CDS            lacZα (fragment): LacZα fragment of β-galactosidase; lacZ fragment
   2183..2201    +  promoter       T7 promoter: promoter for bacteriophage T7 RNA polymerase
   2274..2471    -  terminator     TEF terminator: Ashbya gossypii TEF terminator
   2489..3058    -  CDS            sta: STA_STRLA - Experimental evidence at protein level: Swiss-Prot protein existence level 1. Involved in resistance to streptothricin, a broad-spectrum antibiotic produced by streptomycetes. Detoxifies streptothricin via acetylation of the beta amino group of the first beta-lysyl moiety of streptothricin. From Streptomyces lavendulae.
   3072..3415    -  promoter       TEF promoter: Ashbya gossypii TEF promoter
   3484..3502    -  promoter       T3 promoter: promoter for bacteriophage T3 RNA polymerase
   3547..3563    -  protein_bind   lac operator: The lac repressor binds to the lac operator to inhibit transcription in E. coli. This inhibition can be relieved by adding lactose or isopropyl-β-D-thiogalactopyranoside (IPTG). lac repressor encoded by lacI
   3571..3593    +  misc_feature   MCS (fragment): pBluescript multiple cloning site
   3649..3677    +  misc_feature   MCS (fragment): pBluescript multiple cloning site
   3942..3972    -  promoter       lac promoter: promoter for the E. coli lac operon
   3987..4008    -  protein_bind   CAP binding site: CAP binding activates transcription in the presence of cAMP. E. coli catabolite activator protein
   4021..4113    -  CDS            lacI (fragment): lac repressor; lacI; The lac repressor binds to the lac operator to inhibit transcription in E. coli. This inhibition can be relieved by adding lactose or isopropyl-β-D-thiogalactopyranoside (IPTG).
   4296..4884    -  rep_origin     ori: high-copy-number ColE1/pMB1/pBR322/pUC origin of replication
   5055..5915    -  CDS            AmpR: β-lactamase; bla; confers resistance to ampicillin, carbenicillin, and related antibiotics
   5916..6020    -  promoter       AmpR promoter: bla
   6057..6560    +  misc_feature   CEN/ARS: S. cerevisiae CEN6 centromere fused to an autonomously replicating sequence
   6628..35      +  CDS            rop (fragment) (across the origin): Rop protein, which maintains plasmids at low copy number; rop
>Addgene plasmid #199134 | RB806 | addgene full sequence | sequence record 392564 | Addgene NGS Result
TCGCGCGTTTCGGTGATGACGGTGAAAACCTCTGACACATGCAGCTCCCGGAGACGGTCACAGCTTGTCT
GTAAGCGGATGCCGGGAGCAGACAAGCCCGTCAGGGCGCGTCAGCGGGTGTTGGCGGGTGTCGGGGCTGG
CTTAACTATGCGGCATCAGAGCAGATTGTACTGAGAGTGCACCATAGATCACGACATTACTATATATATA
ATATAGGAAGCATTTAATAGAACAGCATCGTAATATATGTGTACTTTGCAGTTATGACGCCAGATGGCAG
TAGTGGAAGATATTCTTTATTGAAAAATAGCTTGTCACCTTACGTACAATCTTGATCCGGAGCTTTTCTT
TTTTTGCCGATTAAGAATTAATTCGGTCGAAAAAAGAAAAGGAGAGGGCCAAGAGGGAGGGCATTGGTGA
CTATTGAGCACGTGAGTATACGTGATTAAGCACACAAAGGCAGCTTGGAGTATGTCTGTTATTAATTTCA
CAGGTAGTTCTGGTCCATTGGTGAAAGTTTGCGGCTTGCAGAGCACAGAGGCCGCAGAATGTGCTCTAGA
TTCCGATGCTGACTTGCTGGGTATTATATGTGTGCCCAATAGAAAGAGAACAATTGACCCGGTTATTGCA
AGGAAAATTTCAAGTCTTGTAAAAGCATATAAAAATAGTTCAGGCACTCCGAAATACTTGGTTGGCGTGT
TTCGTAATCAACCTAAGGAGGATGTTTTGGCTCTGGTCAATGATTACGGCATTGATATCGTCCAACTGCA
TGGAGATGAGTCGTGGCAAGAATACCAAGAGTTCCTCGGTTTGCCAGTTATTAAAAGACTCGTATTTCCA
AAAGACTGCAACATACTACTCAGTGCAGCTTCACAGAAACCTCATTCGTTTATTCCCTTGTTTGATTCAG
AAGCAGGTGGGACAGGTGAACTTTTGGATTGGAACTCGATTTCTGACTGGGTTGGAAGGCAAGAGAGCCC
CGAAAGCTTACATTTTATGTTAGCTGGTGGACTGACGCCAGAAAATGTTGGTGATGCGCTTAGATTAAAT
GGCGTTATTGGTGTTGATGTAAGCGGAGGTGTGGAGACAAATGGTGTAAAAGACTCTAACAAAATAGCAA
ATTTCGTCAAAAATGCTAAGAAATAGGTTATTACTGAGTAGTATTTATTTAAGTATTGTTTGTGCACTTG
CCGATCTATGCGGTGTGAAATACCGCACAGATGCGTAAGGAGAAAATACCGCATCAGGAAATTGTAAGCG
TTAATATTTTGTTAAAATTCGCGTTAAATTTTTGTTAAATCAGCTCATTTTTTAACCAATAGGCCGAAAT
CGGCAAAATCCCTTATAAATCAAAAGAATAGACCGAGATAGGGT
[37 nt withheld, positions 1375-1411]
AAAGAACGTGGACTCCAACGTCAAAGG
[49 nt withheld, positions 1439-1487]
T
[87 nt withheld, positions 1489-1575]
GGCCGGCTAGGCCTTAACCCACTGAATTCTACATCGAACAAGAGAAACCTTTTTTTTTACTTTTTTCAAA
CTTGAACAAAGAAAAGAAAAAGAAAAAGAAAAAGCAATCACAGCTTATTAACGATTCGTGTTTAAATAAT
CAATTGAAAGGAAAATAGAAGATTTTTGAAAAAAAGTTATTGGTATTTATTAACTTAATATATCAGTAAC
ATCAAGAGAAAGAAACTGAATTATAAACAGAGTATGTGAAGCAATTGCAATTGCAATTATTAGAGATCCA
GAAAACTGAATTGTGCTTGAATACCACTTGTTTACCGGCG
[124 nt withheld, positions 1896-2019]
CCATTCGCCATTCAGGCTGCGCAACTGTTGGGAAGGGCGATCGGTGCGGGCCTCTTCGCTATTACGCCAG
CTGGCGAAAGGGGGATGTGCTGCAAGGCGATTAAGTTGGGTAACGCCAGGGTTTTCCCAGTCACGACGTT
GTAAAACGACGGCCAGTGAATTGTAATACGACTCACTATAGGGCGAATTGGGTACCGAATTCGAGCTCGT
TTAAACGTCGACACTGGATGGCGGCGTTAGTATCGAATCGACAGCAGTATAGCGACCAGCATTCACATAC
GATTGACGCATGATATTACTTTCTGCGCACTTAACTTCGCATCTGGGCAGATGATGTCGAGGCGAAAAAA
AATATAAATCACGCTAACATTTGATTAAAATAGAACAACTACAATATAAAAAAACTATACAAATGACAAG
TTCTTGAAAACAAGAATCTTTTTATTGTCAGTACTGACTCGAGTTATTATGGACATGGCATAGACATATA
CAAAGCTTGTTCACCATCGGAAGCAGTACCATCGTATAAAGCAGTATCCAAACCACACAAAGTGAAACCC
ATTCTTCTATAAGCATGAATAGCTGGAGCATTAACATTGGTAACTTCCAACCACAAATGACCAGCACCTC
TTTCTCTGGCGAATTCAGTAGCCAAACCCATCAAAGCTCTACCAACACCATGACCTCTATGTTCTGGAGC
AACTTCAATATCTTCAACAGTCAATCTTCTGTTCCAACCAGAATAAGAAACAACAACGAAACCAGCCAAA
TCACCATCATCACCATAAGCAACGAAAGTTCTAGAATCTGGATCACCATCTTCACCAGCATCGGATTCAT
CATCGGATTCATCATCTGGGAAAACCTTAGTCAATGGTGGATCAACTGGAACTTCTCTCAAAGTGAAACC
ATCACCAGTAGCAGTAACTCTAAAAACAGTATCGGTAGTGAAAGAACCATCCAAAGCTTCAATAGCTTCA
GCATCACCTGGAACAGAAGTTCTGTATCTATAAGCAGTATCATCCAAAGTAGTAGACATAATTGTAGGAT
CCGGTTGTTTATGTTCGGATGTGATGTGAGAACTGTATCCTAGCAAGATTTTAAAAGGAAGTATATGAAA
GAAGAACCTCAGTGGCAAATCCTAACCTTTTATATTTCTCTACAGGGGCGCGGCGTGGGGACAATTCAAC
GCGTCTGTGAGGGGAGCGTTTCCCTGCTCGCAGGTCTGCAGCGAGGAGCCGTAATTTTTGCTTCGCGCCG
TGCGGCCATCAAAATGTATGGACGCAAATGATTATACATGGGGATGTATGGGCTAAATGTACGGGCGACA
GTCACATCATGCCCCTGAGCTGCGCACGTCAAGACTGTCAAGGAGGGTATTCTGGGCCTCCATGTCGCTG
GCCGGGTGACCCGGCGGGGACGAGGCAAGCTTGATATCCCGCGGTGGAGCTCCAGCTTTTGTTCCCTTTA
GTGAGGGTTAATTTCGAGCTTGGCGTAATCATGGTCATAGCTGTTTCCTGTGTGAAATTGTTATCCGCTC
ACAATTCCACATGGCGGCCGCTCTAGAACTAGTGATGTCCACGAGGTCTCTCGATTCGATAAATGACGCG
AGTCGACCTGCAGCGTACGATCGATACCGTCGACCTCGAGGGGGGGCCGGAAGGACGATGAAGGAGAGAA
AGTAGTAAGACAATATGACTTTGGACAGACATGAGATAAAAGTTTTAAAGGACAAGAAAAGGTTCGGGTT
AAAAGATGAGTATTGTATTTTTTCAAAATATCAATGCTTTTTCTGTTCTTGGGTTAGTGGTACCACCATT
GGTGATAAAACCTTTGGGGAGCCTCCTCCGAGCTTTCTCTTTGTTACTTTTTTTCTCAACTGATACTTGT
CATTCTTACTACAATTACAGGCCTAGCCGGCCCAACATAGGAGCCGGAAGCATAAAGTGTAAAGCCTGGG
GTGCCTAATGAGTGAGCTAACTCACATTAATTGCGTTGCGCTCACTGCCCGCTTTCCAGTCGGGAAACCT
GTCGTGCCAGCTGCATTAATGAATCGGCCAACGCGCGGGGAGAGGCGGTTTGCGTATTGGGCGCTCTTCC
GCTTCCTCGCTCACTGACTCGCTGCGCTCGGTCGTTCGGCTGCGGCGAGCGGTATCAGCTCACTCAAAGG
CGGTAATACGGTTATCCACAGAATCAGGGGATAACGCAGGAAAGAACATGTGAGCAAAAGGCCAGCAAAA
GGCCAGGAACCGTAAAAAGGCCGCGTTGCTGGCGTTTTTCCATAGGCTCCGCCCCCCTGACGAGCATCAC
AAAAATCGACGCTCAAGTCAGAGGTGGCGAAACCCGACAGGACTATAAAGATACCAGGCGTTTCCCCCTG
GAAGCTCCCTCGTGCGCTCTCCTGTTCCGACCCTGCCGCTTACCGGATACCTGTCCGCCTTTCTCCCTTC
GGGAAGCGTGGCGCTTTCTCATAGCTCACGCTGTAGGTATCTCAGTTCGGTGTAGGTCGTTCGCTCCAAG
CTGGGCTGTGTGCACGAACCCCCCGTTCAGCCCGACCGCTGCGCCTTATCCGGTAACTATCGTCTTGAGT
CCAACCCGGTAAGACACGACTTATCGCCACTGGCAGCAGCCACTGGTAACAGGATTAGCAGAGCGAGGTA
TGTAGGCGGTGCTACAGAGTTCTTGAAGTGGTGGCCTAACTACGGCTACACTAGAAGAACAGTATTTGGT
ATCTGCGCTCTGCTGAAGCCAGTTACCTTCGGAAAAAGAGTTGGTAGCTCTTGATCCGGCAAACAAACCA
CCGCTGGTAGCGGTGGTTTTTTTGTTTGCAAGCAGCAGATTACGCGCAGAAAAAAAGGATCTCAAGAAGA
TCCTTTGATCTTTTCTACGGGGTCTGACGCTCAGTGGAACGAAAACTCACGTTAAGGGATTTTGGTCATG
AGATTATCAAAAAGGATCTTCACCTAGATCCTTTTAAATTAAAAATGAAGTTTTAAATCAATCTAAAGTA
TATATGAGTAAACTTGGTCTGACAGTTACCAATGCTTAATCAGTGAGGCACCTATCTCAGCGATCTGTCT
ATTTCGTTCATCCATAGTTGCCTGACTCCCCGTCGTGTAGATAACTACGATACGGGAGGGCTTACCATCT
GGCCCCAGTGCTGCAATGATACCGCGAGACCCACGCTCACCGGCTCCAGATTTATCAGCAATAAACCAGC
CAGCCGGAAGGGCCGAGCGCAGAAGTGGTCCTGCAACTTTATCCGCCTCCATCCAGTCTATTAATTGTTG
CCGGGAAGCTAGAGTAAGTAGTTCGCCAGTTAATAGTTTGCGCAACGTTGTTGCCATTGCTACAGGCATC
GTGGTGTCACGCTCGTCGTTTGGTATGGCTTCATTCAGCTCCGGTTCCCAACGATCAAGGCGAGTTACAT
GATCCCCCATGTTGTGCAAAAAAGCGGTTAGCTCCTTCGGTCCTCCGATCGTTGTCAGAAGTAAGTTGGC
CGCAGTGTTATCACTCATGGTTATGGCAGCACTGCATAATTCTCTTACTGTCATGCCATCCGTAAGATGC
TTTTCTGTGACTGGTGAGTACTCAACCAAGTCATTCTGAGAATAGTGTATGCGGCGACCGAGTTGCTCTT
GCCCGGCGTCAATACGGGATAATACCGCGCCACATAGCAGAACTTTAAAAGTGCTCATCATTGGAAAACG
TTCTTCGGGGCGAAAACTCTCAAGGATCTTACCGCTGTTGAGATCCAGTTCGATGTAACCCACTCGTGCA
CCCAACTGATCTTCAGCATCTTTTACTTTCACCAGCGTTTCTGGGTGAGCAAAAACAGGAAGGCAAAATG
CCGCAAAAAAGGGAATAAGGGCGACACGGAAATGTTGAATACTCATACTCTTCCTTTTTCAATATTATTG
AAGCATTTATCAGGGTTATTGTCTCATGAGCGGATACATATTTGAATGTATTTAGAAAAATAAACAAATA
GGGGTTCCGCGCACATTTCCCCGAAAAGTGCCACCTGGGTCCTTTTCATCACGTGCTATAAAAATAATTA
TAATTTAAATTTTTTAATATAAATATATAAATTAAAAATAGAAAGTAAAAAAAGAAATTAAAGAAAAAAT
AGTTTTTGTTTTCCGAAGATGTAAAAGACTCTAGGGGGATCGCCAACAAATACTACCTTTTATCTTGCTC
TTCCTGCTCTCAGGTATTAATGCCGAATTGTTTCATCTTGTCTGTGTAGAAGACCACACACGAAAATCCT
GTGATTTTACATTTTACTTATCGTTAATCGAATGTATATCTATTTAATCTGCTTTTCTTGTCTAATAAAT
ATATATGTAAAGTACGCTTTTTGTTGAAATTTTTTAAACCTTTGTTTATTTTTTTTTCTTCATTCCGTAA
CTCTTCTACCTTCTTTATTTACTTTCTAAAATCCAAATACAAAACATAAAAATAAATAAACACAGAGTAA
ATTCCCAAATTATTCCATCATTAAAAGATACGAGGCGCGTGTAAGTTACAGGCAAGCGATCCGTCTAAGA
AACCATTATTATCATGACATTAACCTATAAAAATAGGCGTATCACGAGGCCCTTTCGTC
