>Addgene plasmid #199134 | RB806 | depositor partial sequence | sequence record 385630 | Barcoding cassette containing BC14 cloned in pDIS3 at SpeI_ClaI sites by CPEC method
TGGCGGCCGCTCTAGAACTAGTGATGTCCACGAGGTCTCTCGATTCGATAAATGACGCGAGTCGACCTGC
AGCGTACGATCGATACCGTCGACCTCGAGG
